Addgene plasmid #110836: pCMV-BE3-FNLS
Purpose: CMV expression vector for BE3-FNLS construct (not codon optimized)
Depositing lab: Lukas Dow. Depositing organization: Cornell University. Publication: Optimized base editors enable efficient editing in cells, organoids and mice. Zafra MP, Schatoff EM, Katti A, Foronda M, Breinig M, Schweitzer AY, Simon A, Han T, Goswami S, Montgomery E, Thibado J, Kastenhuber ER, Sanchez-Rivera FJ, Shi J, Vakoc CR, Lowe SW, Tschaharganeh DF, Dow LE. Nat Biotechnol. 2018 Jul 3. pii: nbt.4194. doi: 10.1038/nbt.4194. PubMed 29969439.
Backbone
  Vector backbone: pCMV
  Vector type: Mammalian Expression
Growth in bacteria
  Bacterial resistance: Ampicillin, 100 μg/mL
  Growth temperature: 37°C
  Growth strain: DH5alpha
  Copy number: High Copy
Gene/Insert
  Gene/Insert name: BE3-FNLS (alt name: FNLS)
  Species: Synthetic
  Insert size (bp): 5250
  Mutation: NLS sequence at the N-terminus
  Promoter: CMV
  Tag / fusion protein: 3X FLAG (N terminal on insert)
  Cloning method: Gibson Cloning
  Sequencing primers: 5′ CGCAAATGGGCGGTAGGCGTG; 3′ GGAAACAGCTATGACCATG
Terms and licenses: Academic/Nonprofit Terms; Industry Terms: Not Available to Industry
How to cite: pCMV-BE3-FNLS was a gift from Lukas Dow (Addgene plasmid # 110836 ; http://n2t.net/addgene:110836 ; RRID:Addgene_110836)
