[The description below was written by a language model from this plasmid's Addgene catalogue record and pLannotate feature annotations shown in this document.]
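Description:
pCMV-BE3-FNLS is a mammalian expression plasmid of about 8.6 kb built on a pCMV backbone for transient expression of a cytosine base editor in transfected cells. It is propagated in E. coli through a high-copy ColE1/pUC-type origin and selected with ampicillin via the β-lactamase gene. No mammalian selection marker is annotated. Residual lac promoter/operator, lacI and SV40 promoter fragments appear to be backbone remnants rather than functional units.

The payload is a roughly 5.25 kb synthetic open reading frame driven by the human CMV immediate-early enhancer and promoter and terminated by the bovine growth hormone polyadenylation signal. A T7 promoter lies just upstream of the coding region. The fusion follows the BE3 architecture: rat APOBEC1 cytidine deaminase, a short linker (which the automated annotation matched to a fragment of an adenine base editor), Streptococcus pyogenes Cas9, and the uracil-DNA glycosylase inhibitor UGI from phage PBS2. UGI blocks excision of the uracil produced by deamination, which favours a C-to-T outcome. The annotation tool labelled the Cas9 segment as the VQR PAM variant, but the catalogue entry mentions no altered PAM specificity, so this is probably only a best-match label. The feature table does not resolve the Cas9 nickase status.

The distinguishing "FNLS" modification, per the record, is an N-terminal 3X FLAG tag with a nuclear localization signal. These presumably occupy the unannotated stretch before APOBEC1. The record notes that the coding sequence is not codon optimized, so the plasmid would suit comparing the effect of the N-terminal NLS on base-editing efficiency against other editor versions. A guide RNA must be supplied separately, since no sgRNA cassette is annotated.
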