Features (pLannotate 1.2.2; 18 found; start..end, strand, type, name):
    154..357     +  promoter       CMV promoter: human cytomegalovirus (CMV) immediate early promoter
    391..409     +  promoter       T7 promoter: promoter for bacteriophage T7 RNA polymerase
    543..1229    +  CDS            Apobec1: ABEC1_RAT - Experimental evidence at protein level: Swiss-Prot protein existence level 1. Catalytic component of the apolipoprotein B mRNA editing enzyme complex which is responsible for the postranscriptional editing of a CAA codon for Gln to a UAA codon for stop in the APOB mRNA. May also play a role in the epigenetic regulation of gene expression by participating in DNA demethylation. From Rattus norvegicus (Rat).
   1230..1277    +  CDS            ABE(7.10) (fragment): adenine base editor comprising wild-type E. coli TadA fused to the evolved TadA*(7.10) mutant (Gaudelli et al., 2017)
   1278..5378    +  CDS            Cas9 VQR: Streptococcus pyogenes Cas9 endonuclease with the D1135V/R1335Q/T1337R mutations has an altered recognition specificity for the protospacer adjacent motif (PAM) (Kleinstiver et al., 2015)
   5391..5639    +  CDS            UGI: UNGI_BPPB2 - Experimental evidence at protein level: Swiss-Prot protein existence level 1. This protein binds specifically and reversibly to the host uracil-DNA glycosylase, preventing removal of uracil residues from PBS2 DNA by the host uracil-excision repair system. From Bacillus phage PBS2 (Bacteriophage PBS2).
   5727..5951    +  polyA_signal   bGH poly(A) signal: bovine growth hormone polyadenylation signal
   5955..5976    +  promoter       SV40 promoter (fragment): SV40 enhancer and early promoter
   5981..5997    +  misc_feature   MCS (fragment): pBluescript multiple cloning site
   6046..6062    -  protein_bind   lac operator: The lac repressor binds to the lac operator to inhibit transcription in E. coli. This inhibition can be relieved by adding lactose or isopropyl-β-D-thiogalactopyranoside (IPTG). lac repressor encoded by lacI
   6070..6100    -  promoter       lac promoter: promoter for the E. coli lac operon
   6115..6136    -  protein_bind   CAP binding site: CAP binding activates transcription in the presence of cAMP. E. coli catabolite activator protein
   6149..6241    -  CDS            lacI (fragment): lac repressor; lacI; The lac repressor binds to the lac operator to inhibit transcription in E. coli. This inhibition can be relieved by adding lactose or isopropyl-β-D-thiogalactopyranoside (IPTG).
   6424..7012    -  rep_origin     ori: high-copy-number ColE1/pMB1/pBR322/pUC origin of replication
   7183..8043    -  CDS            AmpR: β-lactamase; bla; confers resistance to ampicillin, carbenicillin, and related antibiotics
   8044..8148    -  promoter       AmpR promoter: bla
   8219..8263    -  misc_feature   bom (fragment): basis of mobility region from pBR322
   8418..153     +  enhancer       CMV enhancer (across the origin): human cytomegalovirus immediate early enhancer
>Addgene plasmid #110836 | pCMV-BE3-FNLS | addgene full sequence | sequence record 211167 | Addgene NGS Result
TTGGCAGTACATCAAGTGTATCATATGCCAAGTACGCCCCCTATTGACGTCAATGACGGTAAATGGCCCG
CCTGGCATTATGCCCAGTACATGACCTTATGGGACTTTCCTACTTGGCAGTACATCTACGTATTAGTCAT
CGCTATTACCATGGTGATGCGGTTTTGGCAGTACATCAATGGGCGTGGATAGCGGTTTGACTCACGGGGA
TTTCCAAGTCTCCACCCCATTGACGTCAATGGGAGTTTGTTTTGGCACCAAAATCAACGGGACTTTCCAA
AATGTCGTAACAACTCCGCCCCATTGACGCAAATGGGCGGTAGGCGTGTACGGTGGGAGGTCTATATAAG
CAGAGCTGGTTTAGTGAACCGTCAGATCCGCTAGAGATCCTAATACGACTCACTATAGGGAGAGCCGCCA
CCATGGACTATAAGGACCACGACGGAGACTACAAGGATCATGATATTGATTACAAAGACGATGACGATAA
GATGGCCCCAAAGAAGAAGCGGAAGGTCGGTATCCACGGAGTCCCAGCAGCCATGAGCTCAGAGACTGGC
CCAGTGGCTGTGGACCCCACATTGAGACGGCGGATCGAGCCCCATGAGTTTGAGGTATTCTTCGATCCGA
GAGAGCTCCGCAAGGAGACCTGCCTGCTTTACGAAATTAATTGGGGGGGCCGGCACTCCATTTGGCGACA
TACATCACAGAACACTAACAAGCACGTCGAAGTCAACTTCATCGAGAAGTTCACGACAGAAAGATATTTC
TGTCCGAACACAAGGTGCAGCATTACCTGGTTTCTCAGCTGGAGCCCATGCGGCGAATGTAGTAGGGCCA
TCACTGAATTCCTGTCAAGGTATCCCCACGTCACTCTGTTTATTTACATCGCAAGGCTGTACCACCACGC
TGACCCCCGCAATCGACAAGGCCTGCGGGATTTGATCTCTTCAGGTGTGACTATCCAAATTATGACTGAG
CAGGAGTCAGGATACTGCTGGAGAAACTTTGTGAATTATAGCCCGAGTAATGAAGCCCACTGGCCTAGGT
ATCCCCATCTGTGGGTACGACTGTACGTTCTTGAACTGTACTGCATCATACTGGGCCTGCCTCCTTGTCT
CAACATTCTGAGAAGGAAGCAGCCACAGCTGACATTCTTTACCATCGCTCTTCAGTCTTGTCATTACCAG
CGACTGCCCCCACACATTCTCTGGGCCACCGGGTTGAAAAGCGGCAGCGAGACTCCCGGGACCTCAGAGT
CCGCCACACCCGAAAGTGATAAAAAGTATTCTATTGGTTTAGCCATCGGCACTAATTCCGTTGGATGGGC
TGTCATAACCGATGAATACAAAGTACCTTCAAAGAAATTTAAGGTGTTGGGGAACACAGACCGTCATTCG
ATTAAAAAGAATCTTATCGGTGCCCTCCTATTCGATAGTGGCGAAACGGCAGAGGCGACTCGCCTGAAAC
GAACCGCTCGGAGAAGGTATACACGTCGCAAGAACCGAATATGTTACTTACAAGAAATTTTTAGCAATGA
GATGGCCAAAGTTGACGATTCTTTCTTTCACCGTTTGGAAGAGTCCTTCCTTGTCGAAGAGGACAAGAAA
CATGAACGGCACCCCATCTTTGGAAACATAGTAGATGAGGTGGCATATCATGAAAAGTACCCAACGATTT
ATCACCTCAGAAAAAAGCTAGTTGACTCAACTGATAAAGCGGACCTGAGGTTAATCTACTTGGCTCTTGC
CCATATGATAAAGTTCCGTGGGCACTTTCTCATTGAGGGTGATCTAAATCCGGACAACTCGGATGTCGAC
AAACTGTTCATCCAGTTAGTACAAACCTATAATCAGTTGTTTGAAGAGAACCCTATAAATGCAAGTGGCG
TGGATGCGAAGGCTATTCTTAGCGCCCGCCTCTCTAAATCCCGACGGCTAGAAAACCTGATCGCACAATT
ACCCGGAGAGAAGAAAAATGGGTTGTTCGGTAACCTTATAGCGCTCTCACTAGGCCTGACACCAAATTTT
AAGTCGAACTTCGACTTAGCTGAAGATGCCAAATTGCAGCTTAGTAAGGACACGTACGATGACGATCTCG
ACAATCTACTGGCACAAATTGGAGATCAGTATGCGGACTTATTTTTGGCTGCCAAAAACCTTAGCGATGC
AATCCTCCTATCTGACATACTGAGAGTTAATACTGAGATTACCAAGGCGCCGTTATCCGCTTCAATGATC
AAAAGGTACGATGAACATCACCAAGACTTGACACTTCTCAAGGCCCTAGTCCGTCAGCAACTGCCTGAGA
AATATAAGGAAATATTCTTTGATCAGTCGAAAAACGGGTACGCAGGTTATATTGACGGCGGAGCGAGTCA
AGAGGAATTCTACAAGTTTATCAAACCCATATTAGAGAAGATGGATGGGACGGAAGAGTTGCTTGTAAAA
CTCAATCGCGAAGATCTACTGCGAAAGCAGCGGACTTTCGACAACGGTAGCATTCCACATCAAATCCACT
TAGGCGAATTGCATGCTATACTTAGAAGGCAGGAGGATTTTTATCCGTTCCTCAAAGACAATCGTGAAAA
GATTGAGAAAATCCTAACCTTTCGCATACCTTACTATGTGGGACCCCTGGCCCGAGGGAACTCTCGGTTC
GCATGGATGACAAGAAAGTCCGAAGAAACGATTACTCCATGGAATTTTGAGGAAGTTGTCGATAAAGGTG
CGTCAGCTCAATCGTTCATCGAGAGGATGACCAACTTTGACAAGAATTTACCGAACGAAAAAGTATTGCC
TAAGCACAGTTTACTTTACGAGTATTTCACAGTGTACAATGAACTCACGAAAGTTAAGTATGTCACTGAG
GGCATGCGTAAACCCGCCTTTCTAAGCGGAGAACAGAAGAAAGCAATAGTAGATCTGTTATTCAAGACCA
ACCGCAAAGTGACAGTTAAGCAATTGAAAGAGGACTACTTTAAGAAAATTGAATGCTTCGATTCTGTCGA
GATCTCCGGGGTAGAAGATCGATTTAATGCGTCACTTGGTACGTATCATGACCTCCTAAAGATAATTAAA
GATAAGGACTTCCTGGATAACGAAGAGAATGAAGATATCTTAGAAGATATAGTGTTGACTCTTACCCTCT
TTGAAGATCGGGAAATGATTGAGGAAAGACTAAAAACATACGCTCACCTGTTCGACGATAAGGTTATGAA
ACAGTTAAAGAGGCGTCGCTATACGGGCTGGGGACGATTGTCGCGGAAACTTATCAACGGGATAAGAGAC
AAGCAAAGTGGTAAAACTATTCTCGATTTTCTAAAGAGCGACGGCTTCGCCAATAGGAACTTTATGCAGC
TGATCCATGATGACTCTTTAACCTTCAAAGAGGATATACAAAAGGCACAGGTTTCCGGACAAGGGGACTC
ATTGCACGAACATATTGCGAATCTTGCTGGTTCGCCAGCCATCAAAAAGGGCATACTCCAGACAGTCAAA
GTAGTGGATGAGCTAGTTAAGGTCATGGGACGTCACAAACCGGAAAACATTGTAATCGAGATGGCACGCG
AAAATCAAACGACTCAGAAGGGGCAAAAAAACAGTCGAGAGCGGATGAAGAGAATAGAAGAGGGTATTAA
AGAACTGGGCAGCCAGATCTTAAAGGAGCATCCTGTGGAAAATACCCAATTGCAGAACGAGAAACTTTAC
CTCTATTACCTACAAAATGGAAGGGACATGTATGTTGATCAGGAACTGGACATAAACCGTTTATCTGATT
ACGACGTCGATCACATTGTACCCCAATCCTTTTTGAAGGACGATTCAATCGACAATAAAGTGCTTACACG
CTCGGATAAGAACCGAGGGAAAAGTGACAATGTTCCAAGCGAGGAAGTCGTAAAGAAAATGAAGAACTAT
TGGCGGCAGCTCCTAAATGCGAAACTGATAACGCAAAGAAAGTTCGATAACTTAACTAAAGCTGAGAGGG
GTGGCTTGTCTGAACTTGACAAGGCCGGATTTATTAAACGTCAGCTCGTGGAAACCCGCCAAATCACAAA
GCATGTTGCACAGATACTAGATTCCCGAATGAATACGAAATACGACGAGAACGATAAGCTGATTCGGGAA
GTCAAAGTAATCACTTTAAAGTCAAAATTGGTGTCGGACTTCAGAAAGGATTTTCAATTCTATAAAGTTA
GGGAGATAAATAACTACCACCATGCGCACGACGCTTATCTTAATGCCGTCGTAGGGACCGCACTCATTAA
GAAATACCCGAAGCTAGAAAGTGAGTTTGTGTATGGTGATTACAAAGTTTATGACGTCCGTAAGATGATC
GCGAAAAGCGAACAGGAGATAGGCAAGGCTACAGCCAAATACTTCTTTTATTCTAACATTATGAATTTCT
TTAAGACGGAAATCACTCTGGCAAACGGAGAGATACGCAAACGACCTTTAATTGAAACCAATGGGGAGAC
AGGTGAAATCGTATGGGATAAGGGCCGGGACTTCGCGACGGTGAGAAAAGTTTTGTCCATGCCCCAAGTC
AACATAGTAAAGAAAACTGAGGTGCAGACCGGAGGGTTTTCAAAGGAATCGATTCTTCCAAAAAGGAATA
GTGATAAGCTCATCGCTCGTAAAAAGGACTGGGACCCGAAAAAGTACGGTGGCTTCGATAGCCCTACAGT
TGCCTATTCTGTCCTAGTAGTGGCAAAAGTTGAGAAGGGAAAATCCAAGAAACTGAAGTCAGTCAAAGAA
TTATTGGGGATAACGATTATGGAGCGCTCGTCTTTTGAAAAGAACCCCATCGACTTCCTTGAGGCGAAAG
GTTACAAGGAAGTAAAAAAGGATCTCATAATTAAACTACCAAAGTATAGTCTGTTTGAGTTAGAAAATGG
CCGAAAACGGATGTTGGCTAGCGCCGGAGAGCTTCAAAAGGGGAACGAACTCGCACTACCGTCTAAATAC
GTGAATTTCCTGTATTTAGCGTCCCATTACGAGAAGTTGAAAGGTTCACCTGAAGATAACGAACAGAAGC
AACTTTTTGTTGAGCAGCACAAACATTATCTCGACGAAATCATAGAGCAAATTTCGGAATTCAGTAAGAG
AGTCATCCTAGCTGATGCCAATCTGGACAAAGTATTAAGCGCATACAACAAGCACAGGGATAAACCCATA
CGTGAGCAGGCGGAAAATATTATCCATTTGTTTACTCTTACCAACCTCGGCGCTCCAGCCGCATTCAAGT
ATTTTGACACAACGATAGATCGCAAACGATACACTTCTACCAAGGAGGTGCTAGACGCGACACTGATTCA
CCAATCCATCACGGGATTATATGAAACTCGGATAGATTTGTCACAGCTTGGGGGTGACTCTGGTGGTTCT
ACTAATCTGTCAGATATTATTGAAAAGGAGACCGGTAAGCAACTGGTTATCCAGGAATCCATCCTCATGC
TCCCAGAGGAGGTGGAAGAAGTCATTGGGAACAAGCCGGAAAGCGATATACTCGTGCACACCGCCTACGA
CGAGAGCACCGACGAGAATGTCATGCTTCTGACTAGCGACGCCCCTGAATACAAGCCTTGGGCTCTGGTC
ATACAGGATAGCAACGGTGAGAACAAGATTAAGATGCTCTCTGGTGGTTCTCCCAAGAAGAAGAGGAAAG
TCTAACCGGTCATCATCACCATCACCATTGAGTTTAAACCCGCTGATCAGCCTCGACTGTGCCTTCTAGT
TGCCAGCCATCTGTTGTTTGCCCCTCCCCCGTGCCTTCCTTGACCCTGGAAGGTGCCACTCCCACTGTCC
TTTCCTAATAAAATGAGGAAATTGCATCGCATTGTCTGAGTAGGTGTCATTCTATTCTGGGGGGTGGGGT
GGGGCAGGACAGCAAGGGGGAGGATTGGGAAGACAATAGCAGGCATGCTGGGGATGCGGTGGGCTCTATG
GCTTCTGAGGCGGAAAGAACCAGCTGGGGCTCGATACCGTCGACCTCTAGCTAGAGCTTGGCGTAATCAT
GGTCATAGCTGTTTCCTGTGTGAAATTGTTATCCGCTCACAATTCCACACAACATACGAGCCGGAAGCAT
AAAGTGTAAAGCCTAGGGTGCCTAATGAGTGAGCTAACTCACATTAATTGCGTTGCGCTCACTGCCCGCT
TTCCAGTCGGGAAACCTGTCGTGCCAGCTGCATTAATGAATCGGCCAACGCGCGGGGAGAGGCGGTTTGC
GTATTGGGCGCTCTTCCGCTTCCTCGCTCACTGACTCGCTGCGCTCGGTCGTTCGGCTGCGGCGAGCGGT
ATCAGCTCACTCAAAGGCGGTAATACGGTTATCCACAGAATCAGGGGATAACGCAGGAAAGAACATGTGA
GCAAAAGGCCAGCAAAAGGCCAGGAACCGTAAAAAGGCCGCGTTGCTGGCGTTTTTCCATAGGCTCCGCC
CCCCTGACGAGCATCACAAAAATCGACGCTCAAGTCAGAGGTGGCGAAACCCGACAGGACTATAAAGATA
CCAGGCGTTTCCCCCTGGAAGCTCCCTCGTGCGCTCTCCTGTTCCGACCCTGCCGCTTACCGGATACCTG
TCCGCCTTTCTCCCTTCGGGAAGCGTGGCGCTTTCTCATAGCTCACGCTGTAGGTATCTCAGTTCGGTGT
AGGTCGTTCGCTCCAAGCTGGGCTGTGTGCACGAACCCCCCGTTCAGCCCGACCGCTGCGCCTTATCCGG
TAACTATCGTCTTGAGTCCAACCCGGTAAGACACGACTTATCGCCACTGGCAGCAGCCACTGGTAACAGG
ATTAGCAGAGCGAGGTATGTAGGCGGTGCTACAGAGTTCTTGAAGTGGTGGCCTAACTACGGCTACACTA
GAAGAACAGTATTTGGTATCTGCGCTCTGCTGAAGCCAGTTACCTTCGGAAAAAGAGTTGGTAGCTCTTG
ATCCGGCAAACAAACCACCGCTGGTAGCGGTGGTTTTTTTGTTTGCAAGCAGCAGATTACGCGCAGAAAA
AAAGGATCTCAAGAAGATCCTTTGATCTTTTCTACGGGGTCTGACGCTCAGTGGAACGAAAACTCACGTT
AAGGGATTTTGGTCATGAGATTATCAAAAAGGATCTTCACCTAGATCCTTTTAAATTAAAAATGAAGTTT
TAAATCAATCTAAAGTATATATGAGTAAACTTGGTCTGACAGTTACCAATGCTTAATCAGTGAGGCACCT
ATCTCAGCGATCTGTCTATTTCGTTCATCCATAGTTGCCTGACTCCCCGTCGTGTAGATAACTACGATAC
GGGAGGGCTTACCATCTGGCCCCAGTGCTGCAATGATACCGCGAGACCCACGCTCACCGGCTCCAGATTT
ATCAGCAATAAACCAGCCAGCCGGAAGGGCCGAGCGCAGAAGTGGTCCTGCAACTTTATCCGCCTCCATC
CAGTCTATTAATTGTTGCCGGGAAGCTAGAGTAAGTAGTTCGCCAGTTAATAGTTTGCGCAACGTTGTTG
CCATTGCTACAGGCATCGTGGTGTCACGCTCGTCGTTTGGTATGGCTTCATTCAGCTCCGGTTCCCAACG
ATCAAGGCGAGTTACATGATCCCCCATGTTGTGCAAAAAAGCGGTTAGCTCCTTCGGTCCTCCGATCGTT
GTCAGAAGTAAGTTGGCCGCAGTGTTATCACTCATGGTTATGGCAGCACTGCATAATTCTCTTACTGTCA
TGCCATCCGTAAGATGCTTTTCTGTGACTGGTGAGTACTCAACCAAGTCATTCTGAGAATAGTGTATGCG
GCGACCGAGTTGCTCTTGCCCGGCGTCAATACGGGATAATACCGCGCCACATAGCAGAACTTTAAAAGTG
CTCATCATTGGAAAACGTTCTTCGGGGCGAAAACTCTCAAGGATCTTACCGCTGTTGAGATCCAGTTCGA
TGTAACCCACTCGTGCACCCAACTGATCTTCAGCATCTTTTACTTTCACCAGCGTTTCTGGGTGAGCAAA
AACAGGAAGGCAAAATGCCGCAAAAAAGGGAATAAGGGCGACACGGAAATGTTGAATACTCATACTCTTC
CTTTTTCAATATTATTGAAGCATTTATCAGGGTTATTGTCTCATGAGCGGATACATATTTGAATGTATTT
AGAAAAATAAACAAATAGGGGTTCCGCGCACATTTCCCCGAAAAGTGCCACCTGACGTCGACGGATCGGG
AGATCGATCTCCCGATCCCCTAGGGTCGACTCTCAGTACAATCTGCTCTGATGCCGCATAGTTAAGCCAG
TATCTGCTCCCTGCTTGTGTGTTGGAGGTCGCTGAGTAGTGCGCGAGCAAAATTTAAGCTACAACAAGGC
AAGGCTTGACCGACAATTGCATGAAGAATCTGCTTAGGGTTAGGCGTTTTGCGCTGCTTCGCGATGTACG
GGCCAGATATACGCGTTGACATTGATTATTGACTAGTTATTAATAGTAATCAATTACGGGGTCATTAGTT
CATAGCCCATATATGGAGTTCCGCGTTACATAACTTACGGTAAATGGCCCGCCTGGCTGACCGCCCAACG
ACCCCCGCCCATTGACGTCAATAATGACGTATGTTCCCATAGTAACGCCAATAGGGACTTTCCATTGACG
TCAATGGGTGGAGTATTTACGGTAAACTGCCCAC
